>Addgene plasmid #127177 | pCR8/GW_TOPO_Cdk12_Nterm_FlagHa | addgene full sequence | sequence record 246566 | Addgene NGS Result
CTTTCCTGCGTTATCCCCTGATTCTGTGGATAACCGTATTACCGCCTTTGAGTGAGCTGATACCGCTCGC
CGCAGCCGAACGACCGAGCGCAGCGAGTCAGTGAGCGAGGAAGCGGAAGAGCGCCCAATACGCAAACCGC
CTCTCCCCGCGCGTTGGCCGATTCATTAATGCAGCTGGCACGACAGGTTTCCCGACTGGAAAGCGGGCAG
TGAGCGCAACGCAATTAATACGCGTACCGCTAGCCAGGAAGAGTTTGTAGAAACGCAAAAAGGCCATCCG
TCAGGATGGCCTTCTGCTTAGTTTGATGCCTGGCAGTTTATGGCGGGCGTCCTGCCCGCCACCCTCCGGG
CCGTTGCTTCACAACGTTCAAATCCGCTCCCGGCGGATTTGTCCTACTCAGGAGAGCGTTCACCGACAAA
CAACAGATAAAACGAAAGGCCCAGTCTTCCGACTGAGCCTTTCGTTTTATTTGATGCCTGGCAGTTCCCT
ACTCTCGCGTTAACGCTAGCATGGATGTTTTCCCAGTCACGACGTTGTAAAACGACGGCCAGTCTTAAGC
TCGGGCCCCAAATAATGATTTTATTTTGACTGATAGTGACCTGTTCGTTGCAACAAATTGATGAGCAATG
CTTTTTTATAATGCCAACTTTGTACAAAAAAGCAGGCTCCGAATTCGCCCTTACTACTGAGCTCGCCGCC
ACCATGGACTACAAGGACGACGATGACAAGTACCCTTATGACGTGCCCGATTACGCTCCCAATTCCGAGA
GACATGGGGGCAAGAAGGACGGGAGCGGAGGAGCTTCTGGAACTTCGCAGCCGTCATCGGGAGGTGGCAG
CTCCAACAGCAGGGAGCGTCACCGCTTGGTGTCGAAGCACAAGCGGCATAAGTCCAAGCACTCCAAAGAC
GTGGGGCTGGTGACCCCCGAAGCGGCATCTTTGGGTACCATAATCAAACCACTGGTGGAGTACGATGACA
TCAGCTCTGATTCAGACACCTTCTCCGATGACACGGCCTTCAAATCAGACCGGAGGGAGAACGAGGAACG
TCGGGGAACGGATCGGAGCGATCGCCTGCACCGACATCGTCACCACCAGCACCGGCGGTCCCGAGACTTG
CTAAAAACTAAACAGACGGAAAAGGAAAAAAATCAGGAAGTCTCCAAATCTGGATCTATGAAGGACCGGG
TATCGGGCAGTTCCAAACGGTCCGTGGAGGGGAGTGATGATTATGGGAAGGCCCAGCTATCCAAAAGCGG
CAGCAAGGAATCCAGGTCGTCCAAAATGCACAAGGAGAAGACCCGCAAAGAGCGAGAGTTAAAGTCTGGA
TACAAGGACCGGAGTAAAAGTCATCGGAAAAGGGAAACACCCAAAAGTTACAAAACCGTGGCTAGCCCTA
AACGGAGATCCAGGAGTCCCCATAGGAAATGGTCTGACAGTTCCAAGCAAGATGACAGCCCTTCCGGAGC
TTCTTATGGCCAAGACTACGATCTTAGCCCCCCAAGGTCTCACACTTCTAGCAACTATGACTCCTACAAG
AAGAGTCCTGGAAGTACCTCAAGAAGGCAGTCAATCAGCCCACCTTACAAAGAGCCTTCTGCTTACCAGT
CCAGCACTCGGTCACCCAGTCCTTACAGCCGACGACAGAGGTCTGTGAGTCCCTATAGCCGGAGACGGTC
CTCCAGCTATGAAAGGAGCGGCTCTTACAGCGGGAGATCACCCAGCCCCTATGGCCGAAGGCGATCAAGC
AGCCCTTTCCTGAGCAAGAGGTCTCTGAGTCGGAGTCCACTCCCCAGTAGGAAATCCATGAAGTCCAGAA
GTAGAAGTCCTGCATATTCAAGACACTCATCTTCTCATAGTAAAAAGAAGCGATCCGGGTCACGCAGTCG
TCATTCCAGTATCTCACCTGTCAGGCTTCCATTGAATTCCAGCCTGGGAGCTGAACTCAGTAGAAAAAAG
AAGGAAAGAGCAGCAGCTGCTGCAGCAGCAAAAATGGATGGAAAAGAGTCCAAGAGTTCACCTATAATTT
TGCCTAAAAAAGAGAAACTTGAGGTGAAGGAGTCAGGGTTAGAGTCTAAAAAGTTACCCAGAAGTATAAA
ATCAGAAAAATCGACCCCAGATACTGAACTGGTTACTGTAGCACATTCAAACCCAGAGGTAAAACATTGT
TTAGACACAGGGAAGGTTAGGTTGGATGAGAACTTGCAGAAGCATCCTGCTAAGGATTTGAAAGCACAGG
GAACAAAGGACGTTAAACCTGTAGCACCGAAAGAGGTGATTGTTACTTCAAAGGAGACAGAGACATCAGA
AAAGGAGACCCTTCCACCTCTTCCCACAATTACTTCTCCACCCCCTTTACCAGCTACTACCCCTCCACCT
CAGACACCCCCTTTGCCACCTTTGCCTCCACTACCAGCTATTCCGCTGCAGCCACCTCTGCCTCCTCCCC
AACCACCATTTAGTCAAGTTCCTGTTTCAAGTACTTCAATTTTACCCTCTTCTCCTCACCCAAGGACATC
TACTCTATCCTCTCAGACAAATTCTCAGCCCCCTGTACAGGTTTCTATGAAGACTCAAGTATCTATAACA
GCTGCTATTCCACATCTGAAGACTTCAACATTGCCTCCTCTGCCCCTCCCTCCCCTATTACCTGGAGATG
ATGACATGGATAGTCCAAAAGAAACACTTCCTTCAAAGCCTGCAAAGAAAGAGAAGGAACAGAGGACTCG
CCACTTGCTTACAGACTTGCCTCTTCCTCCTGAGCTACCAGGAGGAGATCCATCGCCTCCAGATTCTCCA
GAGCCAAAGGCAATTACACCACCTCAACAACCATATAAAAAGAGACCAAAAATTTGTTGTCCACGTTATG
GAGAAAGAAGACAAACAGAAAGTGATTGGGGGAAGCGCTGTGTGGACAAGTTTGACATTATTGGGATTAT
TGGAGAGGGGACCTATGGCCAAGTATATAAAGCCAAGGACAAAGACACAGGAGAACTAGTAGCTCTGAAG
AAGGTTCGGCTGGACAATGAGAAAGAGGGCTTCCCAATCACAGCCATCCGGGAGATCAAGATTCTTCGTC
AATTAGTTCACCAGAGTGTTGTAAACATGAAGGAAATTGTCACAGACAAACAAGATGCACTGGATTTCAA
GAAGGACAAAGGTGCCTTTTACCTTGTATTTGAATATATGGACCATGACTTAATGGGACTGCTTGAATCA
GGTTTGGTGCACTTTTCTGAGGACCATATCAAGTCATTTATGAAACAGCTAATGGAAGGACTGGATTACT
GTCACAAAAAGAATTTCCTCCATCGGGATATTAAATGTTCTAACATTTTGCTGAATAACAGCGGGCAAAT
CAAACTGGCAGATTTTGGACTTGCTCGGCTCTATAACTCTGAAGAGAGTCGCCCTTACACAAACAAAGTC
ATCACTCTTTGGTATCGACCTCCAGAGCTTCTTCTTGGAGAGGAAAGATACACACCAGCCATTGATGTTT
GGAGCTGTGGGTGCATCCTTGGAGAACTGTTCACAAAGAAACCTATTTTTCAAGCCAATTTAGAACTGGC
TCAGCTAGAACTTATCAGTCGTCTCTGTGGTAGTCCTTGTCCAGCAGTGTGGCCTGATGTTATCAAGCTG
CCCTACTTCAACACCATGAAACCGAAGAAGCAATACAGGAGACGCCTAAGAGAAGAATTCTCTTTCATTC
CTTCAGCGGCACTTGATCTATTGGACCACATGCTGACACTGGATCCTAGCAAGAGGTGCACAGCTGAACA
GACCCTACAGAGTGACTTTCTTAAAGATGTGGAACTCAGCAAAATGGCACCTCCAGACCTACCTCACTGG
CAGGATTGCCATGAATTGTGGAGTAAGAAACGTCGACGGCAGCGACAGAGTGGTATTGTGATAGAAGATC
CACCTCCGTCCAAAGCTTCTAGAAAAGAAACTACCTCAGGGACAACAGCTGAGCCTGTGAAAAACAATAG
CCCAGCACCACCTCAGCCTGCTCCTGTCAAGGCAGAGCCTGGTCCAGGGGATGCAGTAGGCCTTGGTGAC
ATCACACAGCAGTTGAATCAAAGTGAATTGGCAGTGTTATTAAACCTGCTTCAGAGCCAAACTGACCTGA
GCATCCCTCAGATGGCACAGCTGCTTAATATCCACTCCAATCCAGAGATGCAACAGCAGCTTGAAGCCTT
GAATCAGTCTATTAGTGCACTGACTGAAGCCAGTTCCCAGCAGCAGGACTCAGAATCCATAGCCCCTGAA
GAATCATTGAAGGAGGTACCTTCTGTACCTGTGGTCCTGCCTCCTGCTGAACAGACAACTCCTGAAGCTT
CAAACACACCAGCTGACATGCAGAATGTGTTGGCAGTTCTCTTGAGTCAGCTGATGAAAACCCAAGAGCC
AGCAGGTAACCTGGAGGAAAACACCAATGACAAGAATAGTGGGCCACAGGGGCCCCGAAGAACTCCTACA
ATGCCACAGGAGGAGGCAGCAGCATGTCCTCCTCACATTCTTCCACCAGAGAAGAGGCCCCCTGAGCCCC
CTGGACCTCCACCGCCGCCACCTCCACCCCCTCTGGTTGAAGGCGATCTTTCCAGCGCCCCCCAGGAGTT
GAATCCCGCCGTGACAGCCGCCTTGCTGCAACTTTTATCCCAGCCTGAAGCAGAGCCTCCTGGCCACCTG
CCACATGAGCACCAGGCCTTGAGACCAATGGAATACTCCACCCGATCCCATCCAAACAGGACTTACGGAA
ATACTGATGGGCCTGAGACAGGGTTCAGTTCCGCTGACACTGATGAACGCAGTTCTGGTCCAGCCTTGAC
AGAATCTTTGGTTCAGACCCCGGTGAAGAACAGGACCTTCTCAGGCTCTGTGAGCCACCTTGGGGAGTCC
AACAGCTACCAGGGCACAGGGTCAGTGCAGTTCCCAGGGGACCAGGACCTCCGTTTTACCAGGGTTCCCT
TAGCATTACACTCAGTGGTTGGGCAACCATTCCTCAAGTCTGAGGGAAATAGCAACTCTGTGGTACATGC
AGAGACCAAATTGCAAAACTATGGGGAGCTGGGACCGGGAACCACTGGGGCCAACAGCTCAGGAACAACG
CTTCAGTGGGGGGGCCCAGCTCAGTCTTATGGAAAACCCTACAGGGGGGCTGCAAGAGTCCTACCACGAG
GGGGAAGAGGGAGAGGAGTTCCTTATTAACTCGAGAAGGGCGAATTCGACCCAGCTTTCTTGTACAAAGT
TGGCATTATAAAAAATAATTGCTCATCAATTTGTTGCAACGAACAGGTCACTATCAGTCAAAATAAAATC
ATTATTTGCCATCCAGCTGATATCCCCTATAGTGAGTCGTATTACATGGTCATAGCTGTTTCCTGGCAGC
TCTGGCCCGTGTCTCAAAATCTCTGATGTTACATTGCACAAGATAAAAATATATCATCATGCCTCCTCTA
GACCAGCCAGGACAGAAATGCCTCGACTTCGCTGCTACCCAAGGTTGCCGGGTGACGCACACCGTGGAAA
CGGATGAAGGCACGAACCCAGTGGACATAAGCCTGTTCGGTTCGTAAGCTGTAATGCAAGTAGCGTATGC
GCTCACGCAACTGGTCCAGAACCTTGACCGAACGCAGCGGTGGTAACGGCGCAGTGGCGGTTTTCATGGC
TTGTTATGACTGTTTTTTTGGGGTACAGTCTATGCCTCGGGCATCCAAGCAGCAAGCGCGTTACGCCGTG
GGTCGATGTTTGATGTTATGGAGCAGCAACGATGTTACGCAGCAGGGCAGTCGCCCTAAAACAAAGTTAA
ACATTATGAGGGAAGCGGTGATCGCCGAAGTATCGACTCAACTATCAGAGGTAGTTGGCGTCATCGAGCG
CCATCTCGAACCGACGTTGCTGGCCGTACATTTGTACGGCTCCGCAGTGGATGGCGGCCTGAAGCCACAC
AGTGATATTGATTTGCTGGTTACGGTGACCGTAAGGCTTGATGAAACAACGCGGCGAGCTTTGATCAACG
ACCTTTTGGAAACTTCGGCTTCCCCTGGAGAGAGCGAGATTCTCCGCGCTGTAGAAGTCACCATTGTTGT
GCACGACGACATCATTCCGTGGCGTTATCCAGCTAAGCGCGAACTGCAATTTGGAGAATGGCAGCGCAAT
GACATTCTTGCAGGTATCTTCGAGCCAGCCACGATCGACATTGATCTGGCTATCTTGCTGACAAAAGCAA
GAGAACATAGCGTTGCCTTGGTAGGTCCAGCGGCGGAGGAACTCTTTGATCCGGTTCCTGAACAGGATCT
ATTTGAGGCGCTAAATGAAACCTTAACGCTATGGAACTCGCCGCCCGACTGGGCTGGCGATGAGCGAAAT
GTAGTGCTTACGTTGTCCCGCATTTGGTACAGCGCAGTAACCGGCAAAATCGCGCCGAAGGATGTCGCTG
CCGACTGGGCAATGGAGCGCCTGCCGGCCCAGTATCAGCCCGTCATACTTGAAGCTAGACAGGCTTATCT
TGGACAAGAAGAAGATCGCTTGGCCTCGCGCGCAGATCAGTTGGAAGAATTTGTCCACTACGTGAAAGGC
GAGATCACCAAGGTAGTCGGCAAATAACCCTCGAGCCACCCATGACCAAAATCCCTTAACGTGAGTTACG
CGTCGTTCCACTGAGCGTCAGACCCCGTAGAAAAGATCAAAGGATCTTCTTGAGATCCTTTTTTTCTGCG
CGTAATCTGCTGCTTGCAAACAAAAAAACCACCGCTACCAGCGGTGGTTTGTTTGCCGGATCAAGAGCTA
CCAACTCTTTTTCCGAAGGTAACTGGCTTCAGCAGAGCGCAGATACCAAATACTGTTCTTCTAGTGTAGC
CGTAGTTAGGCCACCACTTCAAGAACTCTGTAGCACCGCCTACATACCTCGCTCTGCTAATCCTGTTACC
AGTGGCTGCTGCCAGTGGCGATAAGTCGTGTCTTACCGGGTTGGACTCAAGACGATAGTTACCGGATAAG
GCGCAGCGGTCGGGCTGAACGGGGGGTTCGTGCACACAGCCCAGCTTGGAGCGAACGACCTACACCGAAC
TGAGATACCTACAGCGTGAGCTATGAGAAAGCGCCACGCTTCCCGAAGGGAGAAAGGCGGACAGGTATCC
GGTAAGCGGCAGGGTCGGAACAGGAGAGCGCACGAGGGAGCTTCCAGGGGGAAACGCCTGGTATCTTTAT
AGTCCTGTCGGGTTTCGCCACCTCTGACTTGAGCGTCGATTTTTGTGATGCTCGTCAGGGGGGCGGAGCC
TATGGAAAAACGCCAGCAACGCGGCCTTTTTACGGTTCCTGGCCTTTTGCTGGCCTTTTGCTCACATGTT
Features (pLannotate 1.2.2; 13 found; start..end, strand, type, name):
    121..213     +  CDS            lacI (fragment): lac repressor; lacI; The lac repressor binds to the lac operator to inhibit transcription in E. coli. This inhibition can be relieved by adding lactose or isopropyl-β-D-thiogalactopyranoside (IPTG).
    268..295     -  terminator     rrnB T2 terminator: transcription terminator T2 from the E. coli rrnB gene
    427..470     +  terminator     rrnB T1 terminator: Escherichia coli rrnB; transcription terminator T1 from the E. coli rrnB gene
    517..553     -  CDS            lacZα (fragment): LacZα fragment of β-galactosidase; lacZ fragment
    569..668     +  protein_bind   attL1: mutant version of attL; recombination site for the Gateway® LR reaction LR Clonase™
    710..730     +  CDS            FLAG (fragment): FLAG® epitope tag, followed by an enterokinase cleavage site
    758..5206    +  CDS            Cdk12: CDK12_MOUSE - Also known as Crk7, Crkrs, Kiaa0904. Experimental evidence at protein level: Swiss-Prot protein existence level 1. Cyclin-dependent kinase that phosphorylates the C-terminal domain (CTD) of the large subunit of RNA polymerase II (POLR2A), thereby acting as a key regulator of transcription elongation. Regulates the expression of genes involved in DNA repair and is required for the maintenance of genomic stability. Preferentially phosphorylates 'Ser-5' in CTD repeats that are already phosphorylated at 'Ser-7', but can also phosphorylate 'Ser-2'. Required for RNA splicing, possibly
   5229..5328    -  protein_bind   attL2: mutant version of attL; recombination site for the Gateway® LR reaction LR Clonase™
   5346..5364    -  promoter       T7 promoter: promoter for bacteriophage T7 RNA polymerase
   5554..5577    +  promoter       Pc promoter (fragment): intI1 (promoter lies within the coding sequence); class 1 integron promoter
   5753..5809    +  CDS            GmR (fragment): gentamycin acetyltransferase; aacC1; confers resistance to gentamycin
   5816..6607    +  CDS            SmR: aminoglycoside adenylyltransferase (Murphy, 1985); aadA; confers resistance to spectinomycin and streptomycin
   6700..7288    +  rep_origin     ori: high-copy-number ColE1/pMB1/pBR322/pUC origin of replication
