[The description below was written by a language model from this plasmid's Addgene catalogue record and pLannotate feature annotations shown in this document.]
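Description:
pCR8/GW_TOPO_Cdk12_Nterm_FlagHa is a Gateway entry clone built on the commercial pCR8/GW/TOPO backbone, into which a roughly 4.5 kb mouse Cdk12 transgene was inserted by TOPO cloning to give a plasmid of 7,350 bp. It is a bacterial propagation vector only. Replication relies on a high-copy ColE1/pUC-type origin, and selection uses the aadA (SmR) aminoglycoside adenylyltransferase gene, which confers spectinomycin resistance. The short Pc integron promoter and gentamicin acetyltransferase fragments annotated upstream of it appear to be remnants of the resistance cassette. rrnB T1 and T2 terminators lie upstream of the cloning region, where they insulate the insert from read-through transcription. The small lacI and lacZα fragments are backbone remnants with no evident function.

The payload is the open reading frame of cyclin-dependent kinase 12, in the isoform specified by the record's reference transcript, fused at its N terminus to tandem FLAG and HA epitopes. The automated annotation detects only a partial FLAG match just upstream of the Cdk12 coding sequence and does not call the HA tag, although the gap between the two features leaves room for it. The tagged ORF is flanked by attL1 and attL2 sites, so an LR Clonase reaction can transfer it directionally into any attR-containing destination vector. The insert has no promoter of its own. A backbone T7 promoter sits beyond attL2 and points back toward the insert in antisense orientation, so expression depends on the destination vector chosen. CDK12 phosphorylates the RNA polymerase II C-terminal domain and regulates elongation and DNA repair gene expression. The clone therefore serves as a source for building expression constructs that allow detection or affinity purification of the tagged kinase, and the associated publication concerns CDK12 suppression of intronic polyadenylation.
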