Addgene plasmid #127177: pCR8/GW_TOPO_Cdk12_Nterm_FlagHa
Purpose: N-terminal Flag- HA- tandem epitope tagged mouse Cdk12 transgene (NM_001109626.1 isoform) cloned into Gateway entry vector
Depositing lab: Phil Sharp. Depositing organization: Massachusetts Institute of Technology. Publication: CDK12 regulates DNA repair genes by suppressing intronic polyadenylation. Dubbury SJ, Boutz PL, Sharp PA. Nature. 2018 Dec;564(7734):141-145. doi: 10.1038/s41586-018-0758-y. Epub 2018 Nov 28. PubMed 30487607.
Backbone
  Vector backbone: pCR8/GW/TOPO
  Backbone manufacturer: ThermoFisher
  Backbone size w/o insert (bp): 2817
  Total vector size (bp): 7350
  Modifications to backbone: None
  Vector type: Entry vector with transgene for gateway cloning
Growth in bacteria
  Bacterial resistance: Spectinomycin, 50 μg/mL
  Growth temperature: 37°C
  Growth strain: DH5alpha
  Copy number: Unknown
Gene/Insert
  Gene/Insert name: N-terminally Flag- HA- Epitope Tagged Mouse Cyclin Dependent Kinase 12 (alt name: Cdk12)
  Species: M. musculus (mouse)
  Insert size (bp): 4533
  GenBank ID: NM_001109626.1
  Entrez Gene: Cdk12 (a.k.a. 1810022J16Rik, Crk7, Crkrs, D11Ertd752e, Pksc)
  Promoter: None
  Tag / fusion protein: Flag- HA- Tandem Epitopes (N terminal on insert)
  Cloning method: TOPO Cloning
  Sequencing primers: 5′ GW1 (Thermo); 3′ GW2 (Thermo)
Terms and licenses: Academic/Nonprofit Terms; Industry Terms: Not Available to Industry
How to cite: pCR8/GW_TOPO_Cdk12_Nterm_FlagHa was a gift from Phil Sharp (Addgene plasmid # 127177 ; http://n2t.net/addgene:127177 ; RRID:Addgene_127177)
